>Addgene plasmid #188988 | pCDH-CRY2-mCh-superPLDx30 | addgene full sequence | sequence record 371642 | Addgene NGS Result
CTGGCTCTAGCTATCCCGCCCCTAACTCCGCCCATCCCGCCCCTAACTCCGCCCAGTTCCGCCCATTCTC
CGCCCCATGGCTGACTAATTTTTTTTATTTATGCAGAGGCCGAGGCCGCCTCGGCCTCTGAGCTATTCCA
GAAGTAGTGAGGAGGCTTTTTTGGAGGCCTAGACTTTTGCAGAGACCAAATTCGTAATCATGTCATAGCT
GTTTCCTGTGTGAAATTGTTATCCGCTCACAATTCCACACAACATACGAGCCGGAAGCATAAAGTGTAAA
GCCTGGGGTGCCTAATGAGTGAGCTAACTCACATTAATTGCGTTGCGCTCACTGCCCGCTTTCCAGTCGG
GAAACCTGTCGTGCCAGCTGCATTAATGAATCGGCCAACGCGCGGGGAGAGGCGGTTTGCGTATTGGGCG
CTCTTCCGCTTCCTCGCTCACTGACTCGCTGCGCTCGGTCGTTCGGCTGCGGCGAGCGGTATCAGCTCAC
TCAAAGGCGGTAATACGGTTATCCACAGAATCAGGGGATAACGCAGGAAAGAACATGTGAGCAAAAGGCC
AGCAAAAGGCCAGGAACCGTAAAAAGGCCGCGTTGCTGGCGTTTTTCCATAGGCTCCGCCCCCCTGACGA
GCATCACAAAAATCGACGCTCAAGTCAGAGGTGGCGAAACCCGACAGGACTATAAAGATACCAGGCGTTT
CCCCCTGGAAGCTCCCTCGTGCGCTCTCCTGTTCCGACCCTGCCGCTTACCGGATACCTGTCCGCCTTTC
TCCCTTCGGGAAGCGTGGCGCTTTCTCATAGCTCACGCTGTAGGTATCTCAGTTCGGTGTAGGTCGTTCG
CTCCAAGCTGGGCTGTGTGCACGAACCCCCCGTTCAGCCCGACCGCTGCGCCTTATCCGGTAACTATCGT
CTTGAGTCCAACCCGGTAAGACACGACTTATCGCCACTGGCAGCAGCCACTGGTAACAGGATTAGCAGAG
CGAGGTATGTAGGCGGTGCTACAGAGTTCTTGAAGTGGTGGCCTAACTACGGCTACACTAGAAGAACAGT
ATTTGGTATCTGCGCTCTGCTGAAGCCAGTTACCTTCGGAAAAAGAGTTGGTAGCTCTTGATCCGGCAAA
CAAACCACCGCTGGTAGCGGTGGTTTTTTTGTTTGCAAGCAGCAGATTACGCGCAGAAAAAAAGGATCTC
AAGAAGATCCTTTGATCTTTTCTACGGGGTCTGACGCTCAGTGGAACGAAAACTCACGTTAAGGGATTTT
GGTCATGAGATTATCAAAAAGGATCTTCACCTAGATCCTTTTAAATTAAAAATGAAGTTTTAAATCAATC
TAAAGTATATATGAGTAAACTTGGTCTGACAGTTACCAATGCTTAATCAGTGAGGCACCTATCTCAGCGA
TCTGTCTATTTCGTTCATCCATAGTTGCCTGACTCCCCGTCGTGTAGATAACTACGATACGGGAGGGCTT
ACCATCTGGCCCCAGTGCTGCAATGATACCGCGAGACCCACGCTCACCGGCTCCAGATTTATCAGCAATA
AACCAGCCAGCCGGAAGGGCCGAGCGCAGAAGTGGTCCTGCAACTTTATCCGCCTCCATCCAGTCTATTA
ATTGTTGCCGGGAAGCTAGAGTAAGTAGTTCGCCAGTTAATAGTTTGCGCAACGTTGTTGCCATTGCTAC
AGGCATCGTGGTGTCACGCTCGTCGTTTGGTATGGCTTCATTCAGCTCCGGTTCCCAACGATCAAGGCGA
GTTACATGATCCCCCATGTTGTGCAAAAAAGCGGTTAGCTCCTTCGGTCCTCCGATCGTTGTCAGAAGTA
AGTTGGCCGCAGTGTTATCACTCATGGTTATGGCAGCACTGCATAATTCTCTTACTGTCATGCCATCCGT
AAGATGCTTTTCTGTGACTGGTGAGTACTCAACCAAGTCATTCTGAGAATAGTGTATGCGGCGACCGAGT
TGCTCTTGCCCGGCGTCAATACGGGATAATACCGCGCCACATAGCAGAACTTTAAAAGTGCTCATCATTG
GAAAACGTTCTTCGGGGCGAAAACTCTCAAGGATCTTACCGCTGTTGAGATCCAGTTCGATGTAACCCAC
TCGTGCACCCAACTGATCTTCAGCATCTTTTACTTTCACCAGCGTTTCTGGGTGAGCAAAAACAGGAAGG
CAAAATGCCGCAAAAAAGGGAATAAGGGCGACACGGAAATGTTGAATACTCATACTCTTCCTTTTTCAAT
ATTATTGAAGCATTTATCAGGGTTATTGTCTCATGAGCGGATACATATTTGAATGTATTTAGAAAAATAA
ACAAATAGGGGTTCCGCGCACATTTCCCCGAAAAGTGCCACCTGACGTCTAAGAAACCATTATTATCATG
ACATTAACCTATAAAAATAGGCGTATCACGAGGCCCTTTCGTCTCGCGCGTTTCGGTGATGACGGTGAAA
ACCTCTGACACATGCAGCTCCCGGAGACGGTCACAGCTTGTCTGTAAGCGGATGCCGGGAGCAGACAAGC
CCGTCAGGGCGCGTCAGCGGGTGTTGGCGGGTGTCGGGGCTGGCTTAACTATGCGGCATCAGAGCAGATT
GTACTGAGAGTGCACCATATGCGGTGTGAAATACCGCACAGATGCGTAAGGAGAAAATACCGCATCAGGC
GCCATTCGCCATTCAGGCTGCGCAACTGTTGGGAAGGGCGATCGGTGCGGGCCTCTTCGCTATTACGCCA
GCTGGCGAAAGGGGGATGTGCTGCAAGGCGATTAAGTTGGGTAACGCCAGGGTTTTCCCAGTCACGACGT
TGTAAAACGACGGCCAGTGCCAAGCTGACGCGTGTAGTCTTATGCAATACTCTTGTAGTCTTGCAACATG
GTAACGATGAGTTAGCAACATGCCTTACAAGGAGAGAAAAAGCACCGTGCATGCCGATTGGTGGAAGTAA
GGTGGTACGATCGTGCCTTATTAGGAAGGCAACAGACGGGTCTGACATGGATTGGACGAACCACTGAATT
GCCGCATTGCAGAGATATTGTATTTAAGTGCCTAGCTCGATACATAAACGGGTCTCTCTGGTTAGACCAG
ATCTGAGCCTGGGAGCTCTCTGGCTAACTAGGGAACCCACTGCTTAAGCCTCAATAAAGCTTGCCTTGAG
TGCTTCAAGTAGTGTGTGCCCGTCTGTTGTGTGACTCTGGTAACTAGAGATCCCTCAGACCCTTTTAGTC
AGTGTGGAAAATCTCTAGCAGTGGCGCCCGAACAGGGACTTGAAAGCGAAAGGGAAACCAGAGGAGCTCT
CTCGACGCAGGACTCGGCTTGCTGAAGCGCGCACGGCAAGAGGCGAGGGGCGGCGACTGGTGAGTACGCC
AAAAATTTTGACTAGCGGAGGCTAGAAGGAGAGAGATGGGTGCGAGAGCGTCAGTATTAAGCGGGGGAGA
ATTAGATCGCGATGGGAAAAAATTCGGTTAAGGCCAGGGGGAAAGAAAAAATATAAATTAAAACATATAG
TATGGGCAAGCAGGGAGCTAGAACGATTCGCAGTTAATCCTGGCCTGTTAGAAACATCAGAAGGCTGTAG
ACAAATACTGGGACAGCTACAACCATCCCTTCAGACAGGATCAGAAGAACTTAGATCATTATATAATACA
GTAGCAACCCTCTATTGTGTGCATCAAAGGATAGAGATAAAAGACACCAAGGAAGCTTTAGACAAGATAG
AGGAAGAGCAAAACAAAAGTAAGACCACCGCACAGCAAGCGGCCACTGATCTTCAGACCTGGAGGAGGAG
ATATGAGGGACAATTGGAGAAGTGAATTATATAAATATAAAGTAGTAAAAATTGAACCATTAGGAGTAGC
ACCCACCAAGGCAAAGAGAAGAGTGGTGCAGAGAGAAAAAAGAGCAGTGGGAATAGGAGCTTTGTTCCTT
GGGTTCTTGGGAGCAGCAGGAAGCACTATGGGCGCAGCGTCAATGACGCTGACGGTACAGGCCAGACAAT
TATTGTCTGGTATAGTGCAGCAGCAGAACAATTTGCTGAGGGCTATTGAGGCGCAACAGCATCTGTTGCA
ACTCACAGTCTGGGGCATCAAGCAGCTCCAGGCAAGAATCCTGGCTGTGGAAAGATACCTAAAGGATCAA
CAGCTCCTGGGGATTTGGGGTTGCTCTGGAAAACTCATTTGCACCACTGCTGTGCCTTGGAATGCTAGTT
GGAGTAATAAATCTCTGGAACAGATTTGGAATCACACGACCTGGATGGAGTGGGACAGAGAAATTAACAA
TTACACAAGCTTAATACACTCCTTAATTGAAGAATCGCAAAACCAGCAAGAAAAGAATGAACAAGAATTA
TTGGAATTAGATAAATGGGCAAGTTTGTGGAATTGGTTTAACATAACAAATTGGCTGTGGTATATAAAAT
TATTCATAATGATAGTAGGAGGCTTGGTAGGTTTAAGAATAGTTTTTGCTGTACTTTCTATAGTGAATAG
AGTTAGGCAGGGATATTCACCATTATCGTTTCAGACCCACCTCCCAACCCCGAGGGGACCCGACAGGCCC
GAAGGAATAGAAGAAGAAGGTGGAGAGAGAGACAGAGACAGATCCATTCGATTAGTGAACGGATCTCGAC
GGTATCGGTTAACTTTTAAAAGAAAAGGGGGGATTGGGGGGTACAGTGCAGGGGAAAGAATAGTAGACAT
AATAGCAACAGACATACAAACTAAAGAATTACAAAAACAAATTACAAAATTCAAAATTTTATCGATACTA
GTATTATGCCCAGTACATGACCTTATGGGACTTTCCTACTTGGCAGTACATCTACGTATTAGTCATCGCT
ATTACCATGGTGATGCGGTTTTGGCAGTACATCAATGGGCGTGGATAGCGGTTTGACTCACGGGGATTTC
CAAGTCTCCACCCCATTGACGTCAATGGGAGTTTGTTTTGGCACCAAAATCAACGGGACTTTCCAAAATG
TCGTAACAACTCCGCCCCATTGACGCAAATGGGCGGTAGGCGTGTACGGTGGGAGGTTTATATAAGCAGA
GCTCGTTTAGTGAACCGTCAGATCGCCTGGAGACGCCATCCACGCTGTTTTGACCTCCATAGAAGATTGC
CACCATGAAGATGGACAAAAAGACTATAGTTTGGTTTAGAAGAGACCTAAGGATTGAGGATAATCCTGCA
TTAGCAGCAGCTGCTCACGAAGGATCTGTTTTTCCTGTCTTCATTTGGTGTCCTGAAGAAGAAGGACAGT
TTTATCCTGGAAGAGCTTCAAGATGGTGGATGAAACAATCACTTGCTCACTTATCTCAATCCTTGAAGGC
TCTTGGATCTGACCTCACTTTAATCAAAACCCACAACACGATTTCAGCGATCTTGGATTGTATCCGCGTT
ACCGGTGCTACAAAAGTCGTCTTTAACCACCTCTATGATCCTGTTTCGTTAGTTCGGGACCATACCGTAA
AGGAGAAGCTGGTGGAACGTGGGATCTCTGTGCAAAGCTACAATGGAGATCTATTGTATGAACCGTGGGA
GATATACTGCGAAAAGGGCAAACCTTTTACGAGTTTCAATTCTTACTGGAGGAAATGCTTAGATATGTCG
ATTGAATCCGTTATGCTTCCTCCTCCTTGGCGGTTGATGCCAATAACTGCAGCGGCTGAAGCGATTTGGG
CGTGTTCGATTGAAGAACTAGGGCTGGAGAATGAGGCCGAGAAACCGAGCAATGCGTTGTTAACTAGAGC
TTGGTCTCCAGGATGGAGCAATGCTGATAAGTTACTAAATGAGTTCATCGAGAAGCAGTTGATAGATTAT
GCAAAGAACAGCAAGAAAGTTGTTGGGAACTCTACTTCACTACTTTCTCCGTATCTCCATTTCGGGGAAA
TAAGCGTCAGACACGTTTTCCAGTGTGCCCGGATGAAACAAATTATATGGGCAAGAGATAAGAACAGTGA
AGGAGAAGAAAGTGCAGATCTTTTTCTTAGGGGAATCGGTTTAAGAGAGTATTCTCGGTATATATGTTTC
AACTTCCCGTTTACTCACGAGCAATCGTTGTTGAGTCATCTTCGGTTTTTCCCTTGGGATGCTGATGTTG
ATAAGTTCAAGGCCTGGAGACAAGGCAGGACCGGTTATCCGTTGGTGGATGCCGGAATGAGAGAGCTTTG
GGCTACCGGATGGATGCATAACAGAATAAGAGTGATTGTTTCAAGCTTTGCTGTGAAGTTTCTTCTCCTT
CCATGGAAATGGGGAATGAAGTATTTCTGGGATACACTTTTGGATGCTGATTTGGAATGTGACATCCTTG
GCTGGCAGTATATCTCTGGGAGTATCCCCGATGGCCACGAGCTTGATCGCTTGGACAATCCCGCGTTACA
AGGCGCCAAATATGACCCAGAAGGTGAGTACATAAGGCAATGGCTTCCCGAGCTTGCGAGATTGCCAACT
GAATGGATTCATCATCCATGGGACGCTCCTTTAACCGTACTCAAAGCTTCTGGTGTGGAACTCGGAACAA
ACTATGCGAAACCCATTGTAGACATCGACACAGCTCGTGAGCTACTAGCTAAAGCTATTTCAAGAACCCG
TGAAGCACAGATCATGATCGGAGCAGCAGGTGGAGGCGGTTCAGGCGGAGGTGGCAGCGGCGTGAGCAAG
GGCGAGGAGGATAACATGGCCATCATCAAGGAGTTCATGCGCTTCAAGGTGCACATGGAGGGCTCCGTGA
ACGGCCACGAGTTCGAGATCGAGGGCGAGGGCGAGGGCCGCCCCTACGAGGGCACCCAGACCGCCAAGCT
GAAGGTGACCAAGGGTGGCCCCCTGCCCTTCGCCTGGGACATCCTGTCCCCTCAGTTCATGTACGGCTCC
AAGGCCTACGTGAAGCACCCCGCCGACATCCCCGACTACTTGAAGCTGTCCTTCCCCGAGGGCTTCAAGT
GGGAGCGCGTGATGAACTTCGAGGACGGCGGCGTGGTGACCGTGACCCAGGACTCCTCCCTGCAGGACGG
CGAGTTCATCTACAAGGTGAAGCTGCGCGGCACCAACTTCCCCTCCGACGGCCCCGTAATGCAGAAGAAG
ACCATGGGCTGGGAGGCCTCCTCCGAGCGGATGTACCCCGAGGACGGCGCCCTGAAGGGCGAGATCAAGC
AGAGGCTGAAGCTGAAGGACGGCGGCCACTACGACGCTGAGGTCAAGACCACCTACAAGGCCAAGAAGCC
CGTGCAGCTGCCCGGCGCCTACAACGTCAACATCAAGTTGGACATCACCTCCCACAACGAGGACTACACC
ATCGTGGAACAGTACGAACGCGCCGAGGGCCGCCACTCCACCGGCGGCATGGACGAGCTGTACAAGGCTC
GAGGCGCAGCAGCGGGAGCAGGAGGAGCAGGTCGATCGGGATCCGGCGGATCTGCAGATTCAGCTACACC
ACATTTGGACGCCGTTGAGCAAACATTGAGGCAAGTGTCCCCAGGCCTGGAGGGCGATGTATGGGAAAGA
ACTAGTGGAAATAAATTGGACGGAAGTGCCGCTGATCCCAGTGATTGGTTGTTGCAAACCCCAGGATGTT
GGGGCGATGATAAATGCGCTGACAGAGTTGGGACAAAAAGGTTGCTGGCTAAGATGACTGAAAATATAGG
GAATGCCACCAGAACCGTAGATATTAGTACACTTGCACCTTTCCCAAACGGCGCATTCCAAGACGCTATT
GTCGCTGGTTTGAAGGAGTCCGCAGCTAGAGGCAATAAGTTGAAAGTTAGGATACTGGTTGGGGCTGCAC
CCGTCTACCACATGAATGTAATACCTTCCAAGTATAGGGACGAATTGACTGCAAAACTTGGCAAAGCCGC
AGAAAACATAACTTTGAACGTGGCTAGTATGACTACATCAAAAACAGCTTTCTCCTGGAACCATAGCAAA
ATCTTGGTTGTAGACGGGCAAAGCGCCCTTACTGGTGGAATAAATAGCTGGAAGGATGATTACTTGGATA
CTACTCATCCAGTGTCTGATGTTGATCTTGCACTGACCGGACCAGCTGCAGGCTCTGCCGGTAGATACCT
TGACACTTTGTGGACATGGACCTGCCAAAACAAGAGTAACATCGCTTCTGTCTGGTTTGCAGCTTCCGGC
AACGCAGGGTGCATGGCCACTATGCATAAAGATACAAACCCCAAGGCATCACCTGCCACCGGGAATGTCC
CAGTAATAGCCGTTGGAGGGTTGGGCGTTGGCATCAAAGATGTGGACCCCAAGTCCACTTTCAGGCCCGA
TCTGCCAACAGCTAGCGATACTAAGTGTGTGGTAGGACTTCACGACAATACTAACGCCGATAGAGACTAT
GATACAGTCAACCCAGAAGAGAGTGCCTTGAGAGCTCTTGTTGCTTCAGCAAAAAGTCACATTGAAATAT
CTCAGCAGGATTTGAACGCTACATGTCCACCCTTGCCTAGGTATGACATTAGATTGTACGATGCCTTGGC
TGCTAAAATGGCTGCTGGGGTTAAGGTGAGAATTGTGGTTAGCGACCCAGCCAACAGGGGCGCAGTGGGC
AGTGTGGGTTACAGCCAAATAAAATCACTTAGTGAAATATCAGACACTTTGAGAAACAGGCTTGCAAATA
TCACAGGCGGTCAACAAGCTGCCAAAACTGCAATGTGTAGCAATTTGCAGCTTGCAACCTTTAGATCCTC
CCCCAACGACAAATGGGCAGACGGGCATCCTTATGCCCAACACCATAAGTTGGTTTCCGTCGACTCATCC
ACATTTTATATCGGTTCAAAAAATTTGTACCCATCCTGGCTGCAAGATTTTGGCTACATAGTGGAATCCC
CAGAGGCTGCCAAGCAACTGGATGCCAAATTGCTTGACCCTCAGTGGAAGTACTCACAGGAGACTGCAAC
AGTGGATTACGCAAGAGGAATCTGCAACGCTGAATTCTAACGCGGCCGCAAGGATCTGCGATCGCTCCGG
TGCCCGTCAGTGGGCAGAGCGCACATCGCCCACAGTCCCCGAGAAGTTGGGGGGAGGGGTCGGCAATTGA
ACGGGTGCCTAGAGAAGGTGGCGCGGGGTAAACTGGGAAAGTGATGTCGTGTACTGGCTCCGCCTTTTTC
CCGAGGGTGGGGGAGAACCGTATATAAGTGCAGTAGTCGCCGTGAACGTTCTTTTTCGCAACGGGTTTGC
CGCCAGAACACAGCTGAAGCTTCGAGGGGCTCGCATCTCTCCTTCACGCGCCCGCCGCCCTACCTGAGGC
CGCCATCCACGCCGGTTGAGTCGCGTTCTGCCGCCTCCCGCCTGTGGTGCCTCCTGAACTGCGTCCGCCG
TCTAGGTAAGTTTAAAGCTCAGGTCGAGACCGGGCCTTTGTCCGGCGCTCCCTTGGAGCCTACCTAGACT
CAGCCGGCTCTCCACGCTTTGCCTGACCCTGCTTGCTCAACTCTACGTCTTTGTTTCGTTTTCTGTTCTG
CGCCGTTACAGATCCAAGCTGTGACCGGCGCCTACGCTAGATGACCGAGTACAAGCCCACGGTGCGCCTC
GCCACCCGCGACGACGTCCCCAGGGCCGTACGCACCCTCGCCGCCGCGTTCGCCGACTACCCCGCCACGC
GCCACACCGTCGATCCGGACCGCCACATCGAGCGGGTCACCGAGCTGCAAGAACTCTTCCTCACGCGCGT
CGGGCTCGACATCGGCAAGGTGTGGGTCGCGGACGACGGCGCCGCGGTGGCGGTCTGGACCACGCCGGAG
AGCGTCGAAGCGGGGGCGGTGTTCGCCGAGATCGGCCCGCGCATGGCCGAGTTGAGCGGTTCCCGGCTGG
CCGCGCAGCAACAGATGGAAGGCCTCCTGGCGCCGCACCGGCCCAAGGAGCCCGCGTGGTTCCTGGCCAC
CGTCGGCGTCTCGCCCGACCACCAGGGCAAGGGTCTGGGCAGCGCCGTCGTGCTCCCCGGAGTGGAGGCG
GCCGAGCGCGCCGGGGTGCCCGCCTTCCTGGAGACCTCCGCGCCCCGCAACCTCCCCTTCTACGAGCGGC
TCGGCTTCACCGTCACCGCCGACGTCGAGGTGCCCGAAGGACCGCGCACCTGGTGCATGACCCGCAAGCC
CGGTGCCTGAGTCGACAATCAACCTCTGGATTACAAAATTTGTGAAAGATTGACTGGTATTCTTAACTAT
GTTGCTCCTTTTACGCTATGTGGATACGCTGCTTTAATGCCTTTGTATCATGCTATTGCTTCCCGTATGG
CTTTCATTTTCTCCTCCTTGTATAAATCCTGGTTGCTGTCTCTTTATGAGGAGTTGTGGCCCGTTGTCAG
GCAACGTGGCGTGGTGTGCACTGTGTTTGCTGACGCAACCCCCACTGGTTGGGGCATTGCCACCACCTGT
CAGCTCCTTTCCGGGACTTTCGCTTTCCCCCTCCCTATTGCCACGGCGGAACTCATCGCCGCCTGCCTTG
CCCGCTGCTGGACAGGGGCTCGGCTGTTGGGCACTGACAATTCCGTGGTGTTGTCGGGGAAATCATCGTC
CTTTCCTTGGCTGCTCGCCTGTGTTGCCACCTGGATTCTGCGCGGGACGTCCTTCTGCTACGTCCCTTCG
GCCCTCAATCCAGCGGACCTTCCTTCCCGCGGCCTGCTGCCGGCTCTGCGGCCTCTTCCGCGTCTTCGCC
TTCGCCCTCAGACGAGTCGGATCTCCCTTTGGGCCGCCTCCCCGCCTGGTACCTTTAAGACCAATGACTT
ACAAGGCAGCTGTAGATCTTAGCCACTTTTTAAAAGAAAAGGGGGGACTGGAAGGGCTAATTCACTCCCA
ACGAAGATAAGATCTGCTTTTTGCTTGTACTGGGTCTCTCTGGTTAGACCAGATCTGAGCCTGGGAGCTC
TCTGGCTAACTAGGGAACCCACTGCTTAAGCCTCAATAAAGCTTGCCTTGAGTGCTTCAAGTAGTGTGTG
CCCGTCTGTTGTGTGACTCTGGTAACTAGAGATCCCTCAGACCCTTTTAGTCAGTGTGGAAAATCTCTAG
CAGTAGTAGTTCATGTCATCTTATTATTCAGTATTTATAACTTGCAAAGAAATGAATATCAGAGAGTGAG
AGGAACTTGTTTATTGCAGCTTATAATGGTTACAAATAAAGCAATAGCATCACAAATTTCACAAATAAAG
CATTTTTTTCACTGCATTCTAGTTGTGGTTTGTCCAAACTCATCAATGTATCTTATCATGT
Features (pLannotate 1.2.2; 30 found; start..end, strand, type, name):
     34..169     +  rep_origin     SV40 ori: SV40 origin of replication
    224..246     -  protein_bind   lac operator (fragment): The lac repressor binds to the lac operator to inhibit transcription in E. coli. This inhibition can be relieved by adding lactose or isopropyl-β-D-thiogalactopyranoside (IPTG). lac repressor encoded by lacI
    250..280     -  promoter       lac promoter: promoter for the E. coli lac operon
    295..316     -  protein_bind   CAP binding site: CAP binding activates transcription in the presence of cAMP. E. coli catabolite activator protein
    329..421     -  CDS            lacI (fragment): lac repressor; lacI; The lac repressor binds to the lac operator to inhibit transcription in E. coli. This inhibition can be relieved by adding lactose or isopropyl-β-D-thiogalactopyranoside (IPTG).
    604..1192    -  rep_origin     ori: high-copy-number ColE1/pMB1/pBR322/pUC origin of replication
   1363..2223    -  CDS            AmpR: β-lactamase; bla; confers resistance to ampicillin, carbenicillin, and related antibiotics
   2224..2328    -  promoter       AmpR promoter: bla
   2423..2458    +  CDS            rop (fragment): Rop protein, which maintains plasmids at low copy number; rop
   2560..2659    +  misc_feature   bom (fragment): basis of mobility region from pBR322
   2665..2819    -  CDS            lacZα (fragment): LacZα fragment of β-galactosidase; lacZ fragment
   2833..3059    +  promoter       RSV promoter: Rous sarcoma virus enhancer/promoter
   3060..3240    +  LTR            5' LTR (truncated): truncated 5' long terminal repeat (LTR) from HIV-1
   3287..3412    +  misc_feature   HIV-1 Ψ: packaging signal of human immunodeficiency virus type 1
   3396..3734    +  CDS            HIV-1 gag (fragment): gag protein from human immunodeficiency virus 1; gag
   3905..4138    +  misc_feature   RRE: The Rev response element (RRE) of HIV-1 allows for Rev-dependent mRNA export from the nucleus to the cytoplasm.
   4515..4615    +  CDS            Rev (fragment): human immunodeficiency virus 1 (HIV-1) Rev protein; rev; enhances nuclear export of unspliced and incompletely spliced viral mRNAs
   4634..4750    +  misc_feature   cPPT/CTS: central polypurine tract and central termination sequence of HIV-1
   4763..4839    +  enhancer       CMV enhancer (fragment): human cytomegalovirus immediate early enhancer
   4840..5043    +  promoter       CMV promoter: human cytomegalovirus (CMV) immediate early promoter
   5115..6608    +  CDS            CRY2PHR: N-terminal photolyase homology region of Arabidopsis thaliana cryptochrome 2 binds to CIB1 upon exposure to blue light (Kennedy et al., 2010)
   6642..7346    +  CDS            mCherry: mCherry is a basic (constitutively fluorescent) red fluorescent protein published in 2004, derived from Discosoma sp.. It is reported to be a very rapidly-maturing monomer with low acid sensitivity.
   7416..8888    +  CDS            PLD_STRAT (fragment): Experimental evidence at protein level: Swiss-Prot protein existence level 1. From Streptomyces antibioticus.
   8972..9183    +  promoter       EF-1α core promoter: core promoter for human elongation factor EF-1α
   9196..9464    +  LTR            5' LTR (truncated): truncated 5' long terminal repeat (LTR) from human T-cell leukemia virus (HTLV) type 1
   9491..10090   +  CDS            PuroR: puromycin N-acetyltransferase; pac from Streptomyces alboniger; confers resistance to puromycin
  10097..10685   +  misc_feature   WPRE: woodchuck hepatitis virus posttranscriptional regulatory element
  10680..10787   +  CDS            nef (fragment): NEF_SIVS4 - Experimental evidence at protein level: Swiss-Prot protein existence level 1. Interferes with TCR signaling from the cell membrane. Interacts with CD247/TCRZ (TCR zeta chain) and exert potent down- regulation of cell surface TCR/CD3 complexes. From Simian immunodeficiency virus (isolate F236/smH4) (SIV-sm) (Simian immunodeficiency virus sooty mangabey monkey).
  10812..10992   +  LTR            5' LTR (truncated): truncated 5' long terminal repeat (LTR) from HIV-1
  11064..11185   +  polyA_signal   SV40 poly(A) signal: SV40 polyadenylation signal
