[The description below was written by a language model from this plasmid's Addgene catalogue record and pLannotate feature annotations shown in this document.]
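Description:
pCDH-CRY2-mCh-superPLDx30 is a lentiviral transfer plasmid built on the pCDH-CMV-MCS-EF1-Puro backbone for expression in mammalian cells. It is maintained in E. coli through a high-copy ColE1/pUC-type origin and an ampicillin resistance gene. The viral portion has a third-generation layout. An RSV promoter drives a truncated HIV-1 5' LTR, followed by the Ψ packaging signal with a partial gag sequence, the Rev response element and the cPPT/CTS. WPRE, a truncated HIV-1 3' LTR and an SV40 polyadenylation signal close the cassette, and an SV40 origin is also annotated. These elements allow the genomic RNA to be packaged when helper functions are supplied in trans, then integrated into target cells.

The payload is a single CMV-driven open reading frame fusing three parts in order. The first is CRY2PHR, the photolyase homology region of Arabidopsis cryptochrome 2, which binds CIB1 under blue light. The second is mCherry, which allows red fluorescent visualisation. The third is a phospholipase D recorded as coming from Streptomyces PMF; the automated annotation matches it to a Streptomyces antibioticus PLD. The PLD carries the substitutions K109R, P245A, G328S, G381V and G429D, and this "superPLDx30" variant is described as about 30-fold more active than the wild-type enzyme. Downstream, an EF-1α core promoter with an HTLV-1 LTR segment expresses puromycin N-acetyltransferase, which permits selection of transduced cells.

The CRY2 module suggests the fusion is meant for light-controlled recruitment of the enzyme to a CIB1-tagged partner at a chosen membrane, although no CIB1 component is present on this plasmid. The sequenced record is slightly longer than the catalogued total size.
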