Addgene plasmid #188988: pCDH-CRY2-mCh-superPLDx30
Purpose: A lentiviral plasmid encoding CRY2-mCh-superPLDx30 (an engineered PLD mutant with 30 times higher activity than the wild-type)
Depositing lab: Jeremy Baskin. Publication: Activity-based directed evolution of a membrane editor in mammalian cells. Tei R, Bagde SR, Fromme JC, Baskin JM. Nat Chem. 2023 May 22. doi: 10.1038/s41557-023-01214-0. PubMed 37217787.
Backbone
  Vector backbone: pCDH-CMV-MCS-EF1-Puro
  Backbone size w/o insert (bp): 7368
  Total vector size (bp): 11167
  Vector type: Mammalian Expression
  Selectable markers: Puromycin
Growth in bacteria
  Bacterial resistance: Ampicillin, 100 μg/mL
  Growth temperature: 30°C
  Growth strain: NEB Stable
  Copy number: High Copy
Gene/Insert
  Gene/Insert name: PLD (alt name: Phospholipase D)
  Species: Streptomyces PMF
  Insert size (bp): 1527
  Mutation: K109R, P245A, G328S, G381V, G429D
  Tag / fusion protein: CRY2 (N terminal on insert); mCherry (N terminal on insert)
Terms and licenses: Academic/Nonprofit Terms; Industry Terms: Not Available to Industry
How to cite: pCDH-CRY2-mCh-superPLDx30 was a gift from Jeremy Baskin (Addgene plasmid # 188988 ; http://n2t.net/addgene:188988 ; RRID:Addgene_188988)
